Addgene plasmid #179926: pCAG-HP1γ-EGFP
Purpose: C terminal fusion of EGFP to mouse HP1γ (Cbx3)
Depositing lab: Andrew Newman. Depositing organization: Charite Universitaetsmedizin Berlin. Publication: Glial reactivity and cognitive decline follow chronic heterochromatin loss in neurons. Newman AG, Sharif J, Bessa P, Zaqout S, Brown JP, Richter D, Dannenberg R, Nakayama M, Mueller S, Schaub T, Manickaraj S, Boehm-Sturm P, Ohara O, Koseki H, Singh PB, Tarabykin V. Nat Commun. 2025 Aug 8;16(1):7325. doi: 10.1038/s41467-025-61319-7. PubMed 40781223.
Backbone
  Vector backbone: pCAG
  Vector type: Mammalian Expression
Growth in bacteria
  Bacterial resistance: Ampicillin, 100 μg/mL
  Growth temperature: 37°C
  Growth strain: DH5alpha
  Copy number: High Copy
Gene/Insert
  Gene/Insert name: Cbx 3 (alt names: HP1γ; HP1g)
  Species: M. musculus (mouse)
  Entrez Gene: Cbx3 (a.k.a. HP1g, M32)
  Tag / fusion protein: EGFP (C terminal on insert)
  Cloning method: Restriction Enzyme; 5′ cloning site KpnI (not destroyed); 3′ cloning site AgeI (not destroyed)
  Sequencing primers: 5′ CAG-FW; 3′ EGFP-N
Terms and licenses: Academic/Nonprofit Terms; Industry Terms: Not Available to Industry
How to cite: pCAG-HP1γ-EGFP was a gift from Andrew Newman (Addgene plasmid # 179926 ; http://n2t.net/addgene:179926 ; RRID:Addgene_179926)
