[The description below was written by a language model from this plasmid's Addgene catalogue record and pLannotate feature annotations shown in this document.]
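Description:
pCAG-HP1γ-EGFP is a 6.1 kb mammalian expression plasmid built on the pCAG backbone that produces mouse heterochromatin protein 1γ (HP1γ, encoded by Cbx3) fused at its C terminus to EGFP. It is maintained in E. coli through a high-copy ColE1/pUC-type origin and selected with ampicillin via the β-lactamase gene and its native promoter. No mammalian selection marker is annotated, so the plasmid appears suited to transient expression. A small SV40 origin with an adjacent SV40 poly(A) signal sits in the backbone and could support episomal replication in cells expressing large T antigen. Remnants of lac regulatory elements (lac promoter, operator, CAP site, lacI fragments) are backbone leftovers with no evident role in the payload.

Expression is driven by the composite CAG promoter, annotated here as the CMV immediate-early enhancer, the chicken β-actin promoter (in two fragments) and the chimeric chicken β-actin/rabbit β-globin intron, which together give strong, broadly active transcription in mammalian cells. The Cbx3 coding sequence was inserted between KpnI and AgeI sites, both retained, and is followed after a short linker by mammalian codon-optimized EGFP. The transcript ends at a rabbit β-globin polyadenylation signal. The short "HBB" fragments flanking the cassette are most likely globin-derived sequences from the CAG intron and 3′ region rather than expressed protein. The automated annotation matches the insert to human CBX3, whereas the catalogue entry states mouse origin. The construct provides a fluorescently labelled HP1γ, a reader of H3K9-methylated chromatin. The associated study concerns heterochromatin loss in neurons.
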