Features (pLannotate 1.2.2; 21 found; start..end, strand, type, name):
      4..383     +  enhancer       CMV enhancer: human cytomegalovirus immediate early enhancer
    385..506     +  promoter       chicken β-actin promoter (fragment): contains a 21-bp deletion relative to the standard chicken β-actin promoter
    529..706     +  promoter       chicken β-actin promoter (fragment): No description available
    707..1723    +  intron         chimeric intron: chimera between introns from chicken β-actin and rabbit β-globin
   1721..1777    +  CDS            HBB (fragment): HBB_LEPEU - Experimental evidence at protein level: Swiss-Prot protein existence level 1. Involved in oxygen transport from the lung to the various peripheral tissues. From Lepus europaeus (European hare).
   1772..1793    +  misc_feature   MCS (fragment): multiple cloning site
   1800..2348    +  CDS            CBX3 (sequence partly withheld): CBX3_HUMAN - Experimental evidence at protein level: Swiss-Prot protein existence level 1. Seems to be involved in transcriptional silencing in heterochromatin-like complexes. Recognizes and binds histone H3 tails methylated at 'Lys-9', leading to epigenetic repression. May contribute to the association of the heterochromatin with the inner nuclear membrane through its interaction with lamin B receptor (LBR). Involved in the formation of functional kinetochore through interaction with MIS12 complex proteins. Contributes to the conversion of local chromatin to a heterochromatin-like repressive
   2364..3083    +  CDS            EGFP: the original enhanced GFP (Yang et al., 1996) mammalian codon-optimized
   3093..3164    +  CDS            HBB (fragment): HBB_PONPY - Experimental evidence at transcript level: Swiss-Prot protein existence level 2. Involved in oxygen transport from the lung to the various peripheral tissues. From Pongo pygmaeus (Bornean orangutan).
   3235..3290    +  polyA_signal   β-globin poly(A) signal: rabbit β-globin polyadenylation signal (Gil and Proudfoot, 1987)
   3675..3691    -  protein_bind   lac operator: The lac repressor binds to the lac operator to inhibit transcription in E. coli. This inhibition can be relieved by adding lactose or isopropyl-β-D-thiogalactopyranoside (IPTG). lac repressor encoded by lacI
   3699..3729    -  promoter       lac promoter: promoter for the E. coli lac operon
   3744..3765    -  protein_bind   CAP binding site: CAP binding activates transcription in the presence of cAMP. E. coli catabolite activator protein
   3778..3817    -  CDS            lacI (fragment): lac repressor; lacI; The lac repressor binds to the lac operator to inhibit transcription in E. coli. This inhibition can be relieved by adding lactose or isopropyl-β-D-thiogalactopyranoside (IPTG).
   3824..3846    +  promoter       SV40 promoter (fragment): SV40 enhancer and early promoter
   3870..4005    +  rep_origin     SV40 ori: SV40 origin of replication
   4025..4159    +  polyA_signal   SV40 poly(A) signal: SV40 polyadenylation signal
   4161..4215    -  CDS            lacI (fragment): lac repressor; lacI; The lac repressor binds to the lac operator to inhibit transcription in E. coli. This inhibition can be relieved by adding lactose or isopropyl-β-D-thiogalactopyranoside (IPTG).
   4398..4986    -  rep_origin     ori: high-copy-number ColE1/pMB1/pBR322/pUC origin of replication
   5157..6017    -  CDS            AmpR: β-lactamase; bla; confers resistance to ampicillin, carbenicillin, and related antibiotics
   6018..6122    -  promoter       AmpR promoter: bla
>Addgene plasmid #179926 | pCAG-HP1γ-EGFP | addgene full sequence | sequence record 436315 | Addgene NGS Result
GTCGACATTGATTATTGACTAGTTATTAATAGTAATCAATTACGGGGTCATTAGTTCATAGCCCATATAT
GGAGTTCCGCGTTACATAACTTACGGTAAATGGCCCGCCTGGCTGACCGCCCAACGACCCCCGCCCATTG
ACGTCAATAATGACGTATGTTCCCATAGTAACGCCAATAGGGACTTTCCATTGACGTCAATGGGTGGAGT
ATTTACGGTAAACTGCCCACTTGGCAGTACATCAAGTGTATCATATGCCAAGTACGCCCCCTATTGACGT
CAATGACGGTAAATGGCCCGCCTGGCATTATGCCCAGTACATGACCTTATGGGACTTTCCTACTTGGCAG
TACATCTACGTATTAGTCATCGCTATTACCATGGTCGAGGTGAGCCCCACGTTCTGCTTCACTCTCCCCA
TCTCCCCCCCCTCCCCACCCCCAATTTTGTATTTATTTATTTTTTAATTATTTTGTGCAGCGATGGGGGC
GGGGGGGGGGGGGGGGGGCGGCCCAGGGGGGGGGGGGGGGGGGGGGGGGGGGGGGGGGGGCGCGCGCCGG
GCGGGGCGGGGCGGGGCGAGGGGCGGGGCGGGGCGAGGCGGAGAGGTGCGGCGGCAGCCAATCAGAGCGG
CGCGCTCCGAAAGTTTCCTTTTATGGCGAGGCGGCGGCGGCGGCGGCCCTATAAAAAGCGAAGCGCGCGG
CGGGCGGGAGTCGCTGCGCGCTGCCTTCGCCCCGTGCCCCGCTCCGCCGCCGCCTCGCGCCGCCCGCCCC
GGCTCTGACTGACCGCGTTACTCCCACAGGTGAGCGGGCGGGACGGCCCTTCTCCTCCGGGCTGTAATTA
GCGCTTGGTTTAATGACGGCTTGTTTCTTTTCTGTGGCTGCGTGAAAGCCTTGAGGGGCTCCGGGAGGGC
CCTTTGTGCGGGGGGAGCGGCTCGGGGGGTGCGTGCGTGTGTGTGTGCGTGGGGAGCGCCGCGTGCGGCT
CCGCGCTGCCCGGCGGCTGTGAGCGCTGCGGGCGCGGCGCGGGGCTTTGTGCGCTCCGCAGTGTGCGCGA
GGGGAGCGCGGCCGGGGGCGGTGCCCCGCGGTGCGGGGGGGGCTGCGAGGGGAACAAAGGCTGCGTGCGG
GGTGTGTGCGTGGGGGGGTGAGCAGGGGGTGTGGGCGCGTCGGTCGGGCTGCAACCCCCCCTGCACCCCC
CTCCCCGAGTTGCTGAGCACGGCCCGGCTTCGGGTGCGGGGCTCCGTACGGGGCGTGGCGCGGGGCTCGC
CGTGCCGGGCGGGGGGTGGCGGCAGGTGGGGGTGCCGGGCGGGGCGGGGCCGCCTCGGGCCGGGGAGGGC
TCGGGGGAGGGGCGCGGCGGCCCCCGGAGCGCCGGCGGCTGTCGAGGCGCGGCGAGCCGCAGCCATTGCC
TTTTATGGTAATCGTGCGAGAGGGCGCAGGGACTTCCTTTGTCCCAAATCTGTGCGGAGCCGAAATCTGG
GAGGCGCCGCCGCACCCCCTCTAGCGGGCGCGGGGCGAAGCGGTGCGGCGCCGGCAGGAAGGAAATGGGC
GGGGAGGGCCTTCGTGCGTCGCCGCGCCGCCGTCCCCTTCTCCCTCTCCAGCCTCGGGGCTGTCCGCGGG
GGGACGGCTGCCTTCGGGGGGGACGGGGCAGGGCGGGGTTCGGCTTCTGGCGTGTGACCGGCGGCTCTAG
AGCCTCTGCTAACCATGTTCATGCCTTCTTCTTTTTCCTACAGCTCCTGGGCAACGTGCTGGTTATTGTG
CTGTCTCATCATTTTGGCAAAGAATTCTGCAGTCGACGGTACCTAAAAAATGGCCTCCAATAAAACTACA
TTGCAAAAAATGGGAAAGAAACAAAATGGAAAGAGTAAAAAAGTTGAAGAGGCAGAGCCTGAAGAATTTG
TGGTAGAAAAAGTACTGGACCGTCGTGTAGTGAATGGGAAGGTGGAGTATTTCCTGAAGTGGAAGGGGTT
CACAGATGCTGATAATACTTGGGAACCAGAAGAAAATTTAGATTGTCCAGAATTAATTGAAGCATTTCTT
AATTCTCAAAAAGCTGGTAAAGAAAAAGATGGTACAAAAAGGAAATCTTTATCTGACAGTGAATCTGATG
ATAGCAAATCGAAGAAGAAGAGAGAT
[201 nt withheld, positions 2127-2327]
TGTCCTGAAGATGAAGCACAATTACCGGTCGCCACCATGGTGAGCAAGGGCGAGGAGCTGTTCACCGGGG
TGGTGCCCATCCTGGTCGAGCTGGACGGCGACGTAAACGGCCACAAGTTCAGCGTGTCCGGCGAGGGCGA
GGGCGATGCCACCTACGGCAAGCTGACCCTGAAGTTCATCTGCACCACCGGCAAGCTGCCCGTGCCCTGG
CCCACCCTCGTGACCACCCTGACCTACGGCGTGCAGTGCTTCAGCCGCTACCCCGACCACATGAAGCAGC
ACGACTTCTTCAAGTCCGCCATGCCCGAAGGCTACGTCCAGGAGCGCACCATCTTCTTCAAGGACGACGG
CAACTACAAGACCCGCGCCGAGGTGAAGTTCGAGGGCGACACCCTGGTGAACCGCATCGAGCTGAAGGGC
ATCGACTTCAAGGAGGACGGCAACATCCTGGGGCACAAGCTGGAGTACAACTACAACAGCCACAACGTCT
ATATCATGGCCGACAAGCAGAAGAACGGCATCAAGGTGAACTTCAAGATCCGCCACAACATCGAGGACGG
CAGCGTGCAGCTCGCCGACCACTACCAGCAGAACACCCCCATCGGCGACGGCCCCGTGCTGCTGCCCGAC
AACCACTACCTGAGCACCCAGTCCGCCCTGAGCAAAGACCCCAACGAGAAGCGCGATCACATGGTCCTGC
TGGAGTTCGTGACCGCCGCCGGGATCACTCTCGGCATGGACGAGCTGTACAAGTAAAGCGGCCGCACTCC
TCAGGTGCAGGCTGCCTATCAGAAGGTGGTGGCTGGTGTGGCCAATGCCCTGGCTCACAAATACCACTGA
GATCTTTTTCCCTCTGCCAAAAATTATGGGGACATCATGAAGCCCCTTGAGCATCTGACTTCTGGCTAAT
AAAGGAAATTTATTTTCATTGCAATAGTGTGTTGGAATTTTTTGTGTCTCTCACTCGGAAGGACATATGG
GAGGGCAAATCATTTAAAACATCAGAATGAGTATTTGGTTTAGAGTTTGGCAACATATGCCCATATGCTG
GCTGCCATGAACAAAGGTTGGCTATAAAGAGGTCATCAGTATATGAAACAGCCCCCTGCTGTCCATTCCT
TATTCCATAGAAAAGCCTTGACTTGAGGTTAGATTTTTTTTATATTTTGTTTTGTGTTATTTTTTTCTTT
AACATCCCTAAAATTTTCCTTACATGTTTTACTAGCCAGATTTTTCCTCCTCTCCTGACTACTCCCAGTC
ATAGCTGTCCCTCTTCTCTTATGGAGATCCCTCGACCTGCAGCCCAAGCTTGGCGTAATCATGGTCATAG
CTGTTTCCTGTGTGAAATTGTTATCCGCTCACAATTCCACACAACATACGAGCCGGAAGCATAAAGTGTA
AAGCCTGGGGTGCCTAATGAGTGAGCTAACTCACATTAATTGCGTTGCGCTCACTGCCCGCTTTCCAGTC
GGGAAACCTGTCGTGCCAGCGGATCCGCATCTCAATTAGTCAGCAACCATAGTCCCGCCCCTAACTCCGC
CCATCCCGCCCCTAACTCCGCCCAGTTCCGCCCATTCTCCGCCCCATGGCTGACTAATTTTTTTTATTTA
TGCAGAGGCCGAGGCCGCCTCGGCCTCTGAGCTATTCCAGAAGTAGTGAGGAGGCTTTTTTGGAGGCCTA
GGCTTTTGCAAAAAGCTAACTTGTTTATTGCAGCTTATAATGGTTACAAATAAAGCAATAGCATCACAAA
TTTCACAAATAAAGCATTTTTTTCACTGCATTCTAGTTGTGGTTTGTCCAAACTCATCAATGTATCTTAT
CATGTCTGGATCCGCTGCATTAATGAATCGGCCAACGCGCGGGGAGAGGCGGTTTGCGTATTGGGCGCTC
TTCCGCTTCCTCGCTCACTGACTCGCTGCGCTCGGTCGTTCGGCTGCGGCGAGCGGTATCAGCTCACTCA
AAGGCGGTAATACGGTTATCCACAGAATCAGGGGATAACGCAGGAAAGAACATGTGAGCAAAAGGCCAGC
AAAAGGCCAGGAACCGTAAAAAGGCCGCGTTGCTGGCGTTTTTCCATAGGCTCCGCCCCCCTGACGAGCA
TCACAAAAATCGACGCTCAAGTCAGAGGTGGCGAAACCCGACAGGACTATAAAGATACCAGGCGTTTCCC
CCTGGAAGCTCCCTCGTGCGCTCTCCTGTTCCGACCCTGCCGCTTACCGGATACCTGTCCGCCTTTCTCC
CTTCGGGAAGCGTGGCGCTTTCTCATAGCTCACGCTGTAGGTATCTCAGTTCGGTGTAGGTCGTTCGCTC
CAAGCTGGGCTGTGTGCACGAACCCCCCGTTCAGCCCGACCGCTGCGCCTTATCCGGTAACTATCGTCTT
GAGTCCAACCCGGTAAGACACGACTTATCGCCACTGGCAGCAGCCACTGGTAACAGGATTAGCAGAGCGA
GGTATGTAGGCGGTGCTACAGAGTTCTTGAAGTGGTGGCCTAACTACGGCTACACTAGAAGAACAGTATT
TGGTATCTGCGCTCTGCTGAAGCCAGTTACCTTCGGAAAAAGAGTTGGTAGCTCTTGATCCGGCAAACAA
ACCACCGCTGGTAGCGGTGGTTTTTTTGTTTGCAAGCAGCAGATTACGCGCAGAAAAAAAGGATCTCAAG
AAGATCCTTTGATCTTTTCTACGGGGTCTGACGCTCAGTGGAACGAAAACTCACGTTAAGGGATTTTGGT
CATGAGATTATCAAAAAGGATCTTCACCTAGATCCTTTTAAATTAAAAATGAAGTTTTAAATCAATCTAA
AGTATATATGAGTAAACTTGGTCTGACAGTTACCAATGCTTAATCAGTGAGGCACCTATCTCAGCGATCT
GTCTATTTCGTTCATCCATAGTTGCCTGACTCCCCGTCGTGTAGATAACTACGATACGGGAGGGCTTACC
ATCTGGCCCCAGTGCTGCAATGATACCGCGAGACCCACGCTCACCGGCTCCAGATTTATCAGCAATAAAC
CAGCCAGCCGGAAGGGCCGAGCGCAGAAGTGGTCCTGCAACTTTATCCGCCTCCATCCAGTCTATTAATT
GTTGCCGGGAAGCTAGAGTAAGTAGTTCGCCAGTTAATAGTTTGCGCAACGTTGTTGCCATTGCTACAGG
CATCGTGGTGTCACGCTCGTCGTTTGGTATGGCTTCATTCAGCTCCGGTTCCCAACGATCAAGGCGAGTT
ACATGATCCCCCATGTTGTGCAAAAAAGCGGTTAGCTCCTTCGGTCCTCCGATCGTTGTCAGAAGTAAGT
TGGCCGCAGTGTTATCACTCATGGTTATGGCAGCACTGCATAATTCTCTTACTGTCATGCCATCCGTAAG
ATGCTTTTCTGTGACTGGTGAGTACTCAACCAAGTCATTCTGAGAATAGTGTATGCGGCGACCGAGTTGC
TCTTGCCCGGCGTCAATACGGGATAATACCGCGCCACATAGCAGAACTTTAAAAGTGCTCATCATTGGAA
AACGTTCTTCGGGGCGAAAACTCTCAAGGATCTTACCGCTGTTGAGATCCAGTTCGATGTAACCCACTCG
TGCACCCAACTGATCTTCAGCATCTTTTACTTTCACCAGCGTTTCTGGGTGAGCAAAAACAGGAAGGCAA
AATGCCGCAAAAAAGGGAATAAGGGCGACACGGAAATGTTGAATACTCATACTCTTCCTTTTTCAATATT
ATTGAAGCATTTATCAGGGTTATTGTCTCATGAGCGGATACATATTTGAATGTATTTAGAAAAATAAACA
AATAGGGGTTCCGCGCACATTTCCCCGAAAAGTGCCACCTGG
